Addgene plasmid #246267: pCAGGS-3HA-Rab3il1
Purpose: Rab8 GEF
Depositing lab: Ryohei Yasuda. Depositing organization: Max Planck Florida Institute. Publication: Rab10 inactivation promotes AMPAR trafficking and spine enlargement during long-term potentiation. Wang J, Nishiyama J, Parra-Bueno P, Okaz E, Oz G, Liu X, Watabe T, Suponitsky-Kroyter I, McGraw TE, Szatmari EM, Yasuda R. Elife. 2025 Sep 23;13:RP103879. doi: 10.7554/eLife.103879. PubMed 40986440.
Backbone
  Vector backbone: pCAGGS
  Backbone size w/o insert (bp): 4770
  Vector type: Mammalian Expression
Growth in bacteria
  Bacterial resistance: Ampicillin, 100 μg/mL
  Growth temperature: 37°C
  Growth strain: DH5alpha
  Copy number: High Copy
Gene/Insert
  Gene/Insert name: 3HA-Rab3il1 (alt name: GRAB)
  Species: R. norvegicus (rat)
  Insert size (bp): 1239
  Entrez Gene: Rab3il1 (a.k.a. Grab)
  Promoter: CAG
  Tag / fusion protein: 3HA (N terminal on insert)
  Cloning method: Restriction Enzyme; 5′ cloning site Unknown (unknown if destroyed)
Terms and licenses: Academic/Nonprofit Terms; Industry Terms: Not Available to Industry
How to cite: pCAGGS-3HA-Rab3il1 was a gift from Ryohei Yasuda (Addgene plasmid # 246267 ; http://n2t.net/addgene:246267 ; RRID:Addgene_246267)
