[The description below was written by a language model from this plasmid's Addgene catalogue record and pLannotate feature annotations shown in this document.]
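Description:
pCAGGS-3HA-Rab3il1 is a mammalian expression plasmid of about 6.0 kb, built on the pCAGGS backbone, that drives strong constitutive expression of rat Rab3il1 (also called GRAB) carrying an N-terminal triple HA epitope tag. It is propagated in E. coli through a high-copy ColE1/pUC-type origin and selected with ampicillin via the β-lactamase gene and its native promoter. The backbone also retains short lac promoter/operator and lacI remnants, along with an SV40 origin of replication and SV40 polyadenylation signal. The SV40 origin can support episomal amplification in cells that express large T antigen. No mammalian selection marker is annotated.

The expression cassette uses the composite CAG promoter, annotated here as the CMV immediate-early enhancer, the chicken β-actin promoter and a chimeric β-actin/β-globin intron that ends in a small β-globin exon fragment. Downstream lie the HA tag sequence and the Rab3il1 coding region, followed by the rabbit β-globin poly(A) signal. The annotation tool matched only a fragment of the 3xHA tag, so the tag is only partly captured in the feature table, although the catalogue entry lists a 3HA fusion. The cloning sites are not recorded.

Rab3il1 is a guanine nucleotide exchange factor that converts GDP-bound Rab GTPases to their active GTP-bound form. It is described as acting on Rab3A and possibly Rab8A/B, and the depositor lists the plasmid's purpose as a Rab8 GEF. The construct therefore suits overexpression of this GEF in transfected mammalian cells, with detection by anti-HA reagents. The associated study concerns Rab signalling in AMPA receptor trafficking and dendritic spine plasticity.
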