Features (pLannotate 1.2.2; 18 found; start..end, strand, type, name):
     19..398     +  enhancer       CMV enhancer: human cytomegalovirus immediate early enhancer
    400..676     +  promoter       chicken β-actin promoter: No description available
    677..1697    +  intron         chimeric intron: chimera between introns from chicken β-actin and rabbit β-globin
   1695..1751    +  CDS            HBB (fragment): HBB_LEPEU - Experimental evidence at protein level: Swiss-Prot protein existence level 1. Involved in oxygen transport from the lung to the various peripheral tissues. From Lepus europaeus (European hare).
   1839..1864    +  CDS            3xHA (fragment): three tandem HA epitope tags
   1881..3011    +  CDS            Rab3il1: R3GEF_RAT - Also known as Grab. Experimental evidence at protein level: Swiss-Prot protein existence level 1. Guanine nucleotide exchange factor (GEF) which may activate RAB3A, a GTPase that regulates synaptic vesicle exocytosis. Promotes the exchange of GDP to GTP, converting inactive GDP-bound Rab proteins into their active GTP-bound form. May also activates RAB8A and RAB8B (By similarity). From Rattus norvegicus (Rat).
   3106..3161    +  polyA_signal   β-globin poly(A) signal: rabbit β-globin polyadenylation signal (Gil and Proudfoot, 1987)
   3546..3562    -  protein_bind   lac operator: The lac repressor binds to the lac operator to inhibit transcription in E. coli. This inhibition can be relieved by adding lactose or isopropyl-β-D-thiogalactopyranoside (IPTG). lac repressor encoded by lacI
   3570..3600    -  promoter       lac promoter: promoter for the E. coli lac operon
   3615..3636    -  protein_bind   CAP binding site: CAP binding activates transcription in the presence of cAMP. E. coli catabolite activator protein
   3649..3688    -  CDS            lacI (fragment): lac repressor; lacI; The lac repressor binds to the lac operator to inhibit transcription in E. coli. This inhibition can be relieved by adding lactose or isopropyl-β-D-thiogalactopyranoside (IPTG).
   3695..3717    +  promoter       SV40 promoter (fragment): SV40 enhancer and early promoter
   3741..3876    +  rep_origin     SV40 ori: SV40 origin of replication
   3896..4017    +  polyA_signal   SV40 poly(A) signal: SV40 polyadenylation signal
   4032..4086    -  CDS            lacI (fragment): lac repressor; lacI; The lac repressor binds to the lac operator to inhibit transcription in E. coli. This inhibition can be relieved by adding lactose or isopropyl-β-D-thiogalactopyranoside (IPTG).
   4269..4857    -  rep_origin     ori: high-copy-number ColE1/pMB1/pBR322/pUC origin of replication
   5028..5888    -  CDS            AmpR: β-lactamase; bla; confers resistance to ampicillin, carbenicillin, and related antibiotics
   5889..5993    -  promoter       AmpR promoter: bla
>Addgene plasmid #246267 | pCAGGS-3HA-Rab3il1 | addgene full sequence | sequence record 488622 | Addgene NGS Result
GTGCCACCTGGGTCGATCGACATTGATTATTGACTAGTTATTAATAGTAATCAATTACGGGGTCATTAGT
TCATAGCCCATATATGGAGTTCCGCGTTACATAACTTACGGTAAATGGCCCGCCTGGCTGACCGCCCAAC
GACCCCCGCCCATTGACGTCAATAATGACGTATGTTCCCATAGTAACGCCAATAGGGACTTTCCATTGAC
GTCAATGGGTGGAGTATTTACGGTAAACTGCCCACTTGGCAGTACATCAAGTGTATCATATGCCAAGTAC
GCCCCCTATTGACGTCAATGACGGTAAATGGCCCGCCTGGCATTATGCCCAGTACATGACCTTATGGGAC
TTTCCTACTTGGCAGTACATCTACGTATTAGTCATCGCTATTACCATGGTCGAGGTGAGCCCCACGTTCT
GCTTCACTCTCCCCATCTCCCCCCCCTCCCCACCCCCAATTTTGTATTTATTTATTTTTTAATTATTTTG
TGCAGCGATGGGGGCGGGGGGGGGGGGGGGCGCGCGCCAGGCGGGGCGGGGCGGGGCGAGGGGCGGGGCG
GGGCGAGGCGGAGAGGTGCGGCGGCAGCCAATCAGAGCGGCGCGCTCCGAAAGTTTCCTTTTATGGCGAG
GCGGCGGCGGCGGCGGCCCTATAAAAAGCGAAGCGCGCGGCGGGCGGGAGTCGCTGCGCGCTGCCTTCGC
CCCGTGCCCCGCTCCGCCGCCGCCTCGCGCCGCCCGCCCCGGCTCTGACTGACCGCGTTACTCCCACAGG
TGAGCGGGCGGGACGGCCCTTCTCCTCCGGGCTGTAATTAGCGCTTGGTTTAATGACGGCTTGTTTCTTT
TCTGTGGCTGCGTGAAAGCCTTGAGGGGCTCCGGGAGGGCCCTTTGTGCGGGGGGAGCGGCTCGGGGGGT
GCGTGCGTGTGTGTGTGCGTGGGGAGCGCCGCGTGCGGCTCCGCGCTGCCCGGCGGCTGTGAGCGCTGCG
GGCGCGGCGCGGGGCTTTGTGCGCTCCGCAGTGTGCGCGAGGGGAGCGCGGCCGGGGGCGGTGCCCCGCG
GTGCGGGGGGGGCTGCGAGGGGAACAAAGGCTGCGTGCGGGGTGTGTGCGTGGGGGGGTGAGCAGGGGGT
GTGGGCGCGTCGGTCGGGCTGCAACCCCCCCTGCACCCCCCTCCCCGAGTTGCTGAGCACGGCCCGGCTT
CGGGTGCGGGGCTCCGTACGGGGCGTGGCGCGGGGCTCGCCGTGCCGGGCGGGGGGTGGCGGCAGGTGGG
GGTGCCGGGCGGGGCGGGGCCGCCTCGGGCCGGGGAGGGCTCGGGGGAGGGGCGCGGCGGCCCCCGGAGC
GCCGGCGGCTGTCGAGGCGCGGCGAGCCGCAGCCATTGCCTTTTATGGTAATCGTGCGAGAGGGCGCAGG
GACTTCCTTTGTCCCAAATCTGTGCGGAGCCGAAATCTGGGAGGCGCCGCCGCACCCCCTCTAGCGGGCG
CGGGGCGAAGCGGTGCGGCGCCGGCAGGAAGGAAATGGGCGGGGAGGGCCTTCGTGCGTCGCCGCGCCGC
CGTCCCCTTCTCCCTCTCCAGCCTCGGGGCTGTCCGCGGGGGGACGGCTGCCTTCGGGGGGGACGGGGCA
GGGCGGGGTTCGGCTTCTGGCGTGTGACCGGCGGCTCTAGCTAGAGCCTCTGCTAACCATGTTCATGCCT
TCTTCTTTTTCCTACAGCTCCTGGGCAACGTGCTGGTTATTGTGCTGTCTCATCATTTTGGCAAAGAATT
CGCTAGCGCTACCGGTGCCACCATGGCATACCCTTATGACGTACCAGATTACGCGGGATATCCCTACGAT
GTCCCCGATTACGCGCGTTATCCATATGACGTCCCGGACTATGCCGAATTCCTCGAGCTCATGTGGAGCG
GCCCACCCCAACAAGACGAGGGCCTCCCTGTGGGCCTCTCAGCTATTTCAGTCCCCTGGAAAAACCTGGG
CCCCAGCAAAGGTAACAGGAAGTCCCCAGGAGGCCTGGTAGAAGCCTCTGCTTCCTGGGAGGAGGCCGGG
GGTGAGGAACACCCAGCAGCTGCTCCATTGGATGTATCACGCCTGCGCAGCTCCTCCATGGAGATCCGAG
AGAAGGGCTCTGAATTCCTAAAGGAGGAGCTATACAAAGCCCAGAAGGAGCTGAAGCTTAAGGATGAAGA
GTGTGAACGGCTTTGCAAAGTGCGTGCACAGCTGGAGCAGGAGCTGGAGGAGCTGACGGCCAGCCTGTTT
GAGGAAGCTCACAAGATGGTTCGGGAAGCCAACATGAAGCAGGCAGCATCGGAAAAGCAGTTGAAGGAGG
CTTGGGGCAAGATCGACATGCTACAGGCAGAGGTGACAGCCTTGAAGACACTGGTCATCACATCCACACC
AGCCTCTCCCAACCGTGAGCTCCACCCACAGCTGCTGAGTCCCACCAAAGCCGGACCCCGAAAGGGCCAC
TCACGCCAAAAGAGCACCAGCTCCCTCTGCCCTGTTGTGTGCCCCACTGCAGGGCATATCCCCACCCCAG
ACAAAGAAGGCAAGGAGGTGGATACAACCCTGTTTGCAGAGTTCCAGGCTTGGAGGGCATCACCTACCCT
GGATAAGAACTGCCCCTTCCTAGAAAGGGTGTACCGGGAGGACGTGGGCCCTTGCCTCGACTTCACAGTG
CAGGAGCTCTCAGCTCTAGTTCGGACGGCAGTGGAGGACAACACACTCACCATTGAGCCCGTGGCTTCAC
AGACTCTGCCCAATGTTGAGTGTAACAACACCAACACATGTGCCCTGAGTGGACTGGCGCGTACCTGCCA
CCATCGAATCCGCCTGGGGGACTCTGACGGCCACTATTACATCTCACCGTCCTCCCGGGCCAGGATCACT
GCAGTATGCAACTTCTTCACCTATGTGCGTTACATCCAGCAAGGCCTGGTTCGGCAAGATGCTGAGCCGA
TGTTCTGGGAGATCATGAGGCTGCGGAAGGGGATGTCACTAGCCAAGCTTGGCTTCTTCCCCCAGGAGGC
CTAGGCGGCCGCGACTCTAGAGTCGACGGATCTTTTTCCCTCTGCCAAAAATTATGGGGACATCATGAAG
CCCCTTGAGCATCTGACTTCTGGCTAATAAAGGAAATTTATTTTCATTGCAATAGTGTGTTGGAATTTTT
TGTGTCTCTCACTCGGAAGGACATATGGGAGGGCAAATCATTTAAAACATCAGAATGAGTATTTGGTTTA
GAGTTTGGCAACATATGCCCATATGCTGGCTGCCATGAACAAAGGTTGGCTATAAAGAGGTCATCAGTAT
ATGAAACAGCCCCCTGCTGTCCATTCCTTATTCCATAGAAAAGCCTTGACTTGAGGTTAGATTTTTTTTA
TATTTTGTTTTGTGTTATTTTTTTCTTTAACATCCCTAAAATTTTCCTTACATGTTTTACTAGCCAGATT
TTTCCTCCTCTCCTGACTACTCCCAGTCATAGCTGTCCCTCTTCTCTTATGGAGATCCCTCGACCTGCAG
CCCAAGCTTGGCGTAATCATGGTCATAGCTGTTTCCTGTGTGAAATTGTTATCCGCTCACAATTCCACAC
AACATACGAGCCGGAAGCATAAAGTGTAAAGCCTGGGGTGCCTAATGAGTGAGCTAACTCACATTAATTG
CGTTGCGCTCACTGCCCGCTTTCCAGTCGGGAAACCTGTCGTGCCAGCGGATACGCATCTCAATTAGTCA
GCAACCATAGTCCCGCCCCTAACTCCGCCCATCCCGCCCCTAACTCCGCCCAGTTCCGCCCATTCTCCGC
CCCATGGCTGACTAATTTTTTTTATTTATGCAGAGGCCGAGGCCGCCTCGGCCTCTGAGCTATTCCAGAA
GTAGTGAGGAGGCTTTTTTGGAGGCCTAGGCTTTTGCAAAAAGCTAACTTGTTTATTGCAGCTTATAATG
GTTACAAATAAAGCAATAGCATCACAAATTTCACAAATAAAGCATTTTTTTCACTGCATTCTAGTTGTGG
TTTGTCCAAACTCATCAATGTATCTTATCATGTCTCGATCCGCTGCATTAATGAATCGGCCAACGCGCGG
GGAGAGGCGGTTTGCGTATTGGGCGCTCTTCCGCTTCCTCGCTCACTGACTCGCTGCGCTCGGTCGTTCG
GCTGCGGCGAGCGGTATCAGCTCACTCAAAGGCGGTAATACGGTTATCCACAGAATCAGGGGATAACGCA
GGAAAGAACATGTGAGCAAAAGGCCAGCAAAAGGCCAGGAACCGTAAAAAGGCCGCGTTGCTGGCGTTTT
TCCATAGGCTCCGCCCCCCTGACGAGCATCACAAAAATCGACGCTCAAGTCAGAGGTGGCGAAACCCGAC
AGGACTATAAAGATACCAGGCGTTTCCCCCTGGAAGCTCCCTCGTGCGCTCTCCTGTTCCGACCCTGCCG
CTTACCGGATACCTGTCCGCCTTTCTCCCTTCGGGAAGCGTGGCGCTTTCTCATAGCTCACGCTGTAGGT
ATCTCAGTTCGGTGTAGGTCGTTCGCTCCAAGCTGGGCTGTGTGCACGAACCCCCCGTTCAGCCCGACCG
CTGCGCCTTATCCGGTAACTATCGTCTTGAGTCCAACCCGGTAAGACACGACTTATCGCCACTGGCAGCA
GCCACTGGTAACAGGATTAGCAGAGCGAGGTATGTAGGCGGTGCTACAGAGTTCTTGAAGTGGTGGCCTA
ACTACGGCTACACTAGAAGAACAGTATTTGGTATCTGCGCTCTGCTGAAGCCAGTTACCTTCGGAAAAAG
AGTTGGTAGCTCTTGATCCGGCAAACAAACCACCGCTGGTAGCGGTGGTTTTTTTGTTTGCAAGCAGCAG
ATTACGCGCAGAAAAAAAGGATCTCAAGAAGATCCTTTGATCTTTTCTACGGGGTCTGACGCTCAGTGGA
ACGAAAACTCACGTTAAGGGATTTTGGTCATGAGATTATCAAAAAGGATCTTCACCTAGATCCTTTTAAA
TTAAAAATGAAGTTTTAAATCAATCTAAAGTATATATGAGTAAACTTGGTCTGACAGTTACCAATGCTTA
ATCAGTGAGGCACCTATCTCAGCGATCTGTCTATTTCGTTCATCCATAGTTGCCTGACTCCCCGTCGTGT
AGATAACTACGATACGGGAGGGCTTACCATCTGGCCCCAGTGCTGCAATGATACCGCGAGACCCACGCTC
ACCGGCTCCAGATTTATCAGCAATAAACCAGCCAGCCGGAAGGGCCGAGCGCAGAAGTGGTCCTGCAACT
TTATCCGCCTCCATCCAGTCTATTAATTGTTGCCGGGAAGCTAGAGTAAGTAGTTCGCCAGTTAATAGTT
TGCGCAACGTTGTTGCCATTGCTACAGGCATCGTGGTGTCACGCTCGTCGTTTGGTATGGCTTCATTCAG
CTCCGGTTCCCAACGATCAAGGCGAGTTACATGATCCCCCATGTTGTGCAAAAAAGCGGTTAGCTCCTTC
GGTCCTCCGATCGTTGTCAGAAGTAAGTTGGCCGCAGTGTTATCACTCATGGTTATGGCAGCACTGCATA
ATTCTCTTACTGTCATGCCATCCGTAAGATGCTTTTCTGTGACTGGTGAGTACTCAACCAAGTCATTCTG
AGAATAGTGTATGCGGCGACCGAGTTGCTCTTGCCCGGCGTCAATACGGGATAATACCGCGCCACATAGC
AGAACTTTAAAAGTGCTCATCATTGGAAAACGTTCTTCGGGGCGAAAACTCTCAAGGATCTTACCGCTGT
TGAGATCCAGTTCGATGTAACCCACTCGTGCACCCAACTGATCTTCAGCATCTTTTACTTTCACCAGCGT
TTCTGGGTGAGCAAAAACAGGAAGGCAAAATGCCGCAAAAAAGGGAATAAGGGCGACACGGAAATGTTGA
ATACTCATACTCTTCCTTTTTCAATATTATTGAAGCATTTATCAGGGTTATTGTCTCATGAGCGGATACA
TATTTGAATGTATTTAGAAAAATAAACAAATAGGGGTTCCGCGCACATTTCCCCGAAAA
